Addgene plasmid #172726: Spike Display_Part 1-5 DO
Purpose: Encodes a sfGFP dropout expression cassette in place of Parts 1-5 to be used in the Spike Display system
Depositing lab: IIya Finkelstein. Depositing organization: University of Texas at Austin. Publication: Rapid characterization of spike variants via mammalian cell surface display. Javanmardi K, Chou CW, Terrace CI, Annapareddy A, Kaoud TS, Guo Q, Lutgens J, Zorkic H, Horton AP, Gardner EC, Nguyen G, Boutz DR, Goike J, Voss WN, Kuo HC, Dalby KN, Gollihar JD, Finkelstein IJ. Mol Cell. 2021 Dec 16;81(24):5099-5111.e8. doi: 10.1016/j.molcel.2021.11.024. PubMed 34919820.
Backbone
  Vector backbone: pcDNA5/FRT/TO/intron
  Vector type: Mammalian Expression
Growth in bacteria
  Bacterial resistance: Ampicillin, 100 μg/mL
  Growth temperature: 37°C
  Growth strain: DH5alpha
  Copy number: High Copy
Gene/Insert
  Gene/Insert name: SARS-CoV-2 S HexaPro-D614G (alt name: SARS-CoV-2 S 6P-D614G)
  Species: Severe acute respiratory syndrome coronavirus 2
  Mutation: Ectodomain only (AAs 1-1208); 682-685 (furin site) replaced with 'GSAS'; F817P, A892P, A899P, A942P, K986P, V987P, D614G
  Entrez Gene: S (a.k.a. GU280_gp02, spike glycoprotein)
  Promoter: CMV
  Tag / fusion protein: 3X-FLAG; Strep-Tag II; HRV 3C cut site; PDGFR-B TM (C terminal on backbone)
  Cloning method: Gibson Cloning
Terms and licenses: Academic/Nonprofit Terms; Industry Terms: Not Available to Industry
Depositor comments: Please visit https://www.biorxiv.org/content/10.1101/2021.03.30.437622v2 for bioRxiv preprint.
How to cite: Spike Display_Part 1-5 DO was a gift from IIya Finkelstein (Addgene plasmid # 172726 ; http://n2t.net/addgene:172726 ; RRID:Addgene_172726)
