[The description below was written by a language model from this plasmid's Addgene catalogue record and pLannotate feature annotations shown in this document.]
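Description:
Spike Display_Part 1-5 DO is a mammalian expression plasmid built on a pcDNA5/FRT/TO backbone carrying an intron. It serves as the acceptor ("dropout") vector of the Spike Display system for presenting SARS-CoV-2 spike variants on the mammalian cell surface. It is propagated in E. coli through a high-copy ColE1/pUC origin with ampicillin resistance. The backbone also has an FRT site directly upstream of a promoterless hygromycin resistance gene, the usual arrangement for FLP-mediated integration into a genomic FRT landing site with hygromycin selection, followed by an SV40 poly(A) signal.

The expression unit is driven by the CMV enhancer/promoter followed by tet operator sequences (annotated as short tet-responsive promoter fragments), which allows tetracycline-regulated expression in repressor-expressing cells. A chimeric intron, a T7 promoter and an Igκ leader for secretion follow. Although the catalogue names the insert as the HexaPro-D614G spike ectodomain, the annotated 6.9 kb sequence contains no spike coding region. In line with the stated purpose, the position of spike Parts 1-5 is occupied by a superfolder GFP cassette ending in the bacterial rrnB T1 and T7Te terminators. Such a cassette typically makes colonies of the uncut vector fluoresce, so clones in which assembled spike fragments have replaced it can be picked as non-fluorescent.

Downstream of the dropout lie the display elements that an inserted ectodomain would be fused to:

- a T4 fibritin (foldon) trimerisation fragment
- a 3xFLAG epitope
- the PDGFRβ transmembrane domain, followed by the bGH poly(A) signal

The record also lists a Strep-Tag II and an HRV 3C cleavage site, which the feature table does not annotate. These would allow detection of the displayed spike and its release from the membrane.
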