Features (pLannotate 1.2.2; 29 found; start..end, strand, type, name):
     53..277     +  polyA_signal   bGH poly(A) signal: bovine growth hormone polyadenylation signal
    281..302     +  promoter       SV40 promoter (fragment): SV40 enhancer and early promoter
    323..556     +  rep_origin     f1 ori (fragment) (sequence partly withheld): f1 bacteriophage origin of replication; arrow indicates direction of (+) strand synthesis
    561..608     +  protein_bind   FRT: FLP-mediated recombination occurs in the 8-bp core sequence TCTAGAAA (Turan and Bode, 2011). FLP recombinase from the Saccharomyces cerevisiae 2μ plasmid
    616..1638    +  CDS            HygR: aminoglycoside phosphotransferase from E. coli; aph(4)-Ia; confers resistance to hygromycin
   1648..1773    +  CDS            ble (fragment): BLE_KLEPN - Experimental evidence at protein level: Swiss-Prot protein existence level 1. Binding protein with a strong affinity to the bleomycin family of antibiotics. Binds to CL990; an antimitotic-antibiotic compound. From Klebsiella pneumoniae.
   1768..1889    +  polyA_signal   SV40 poly(A) signal: SV40 polyadenylation signal
   1962..1978    -  protein_bind   lac operator: The lac repressor binds to the lac operator to inhibit transcription in E. coli. This inhibition can be relieved by adding lactose or isopropyl-β-D-thiogalactopyranoside (IPTG). lac repressor encoded by lacI
   1986..2016    -  promoter       lac promoter: promoter for the E. coli lac operon
   2031..2052    -  protein_bind   CAP binding site: CAP binding activates transcription in the presence of cAMP. E. coli catabolite activator protein
   2065..2157    -  CDS            lacI (fragment): lac repressor; lacI; The lac repressor binds to the lac operator to inhibit transcription in E. coli. This inhibition can be relieved by adding lactose or isopropyl-β-D-thiogalactopyranoside (IPTG).
   2340..2928    -  rep_origin     ori: high-copy-number ColE1/pMB1/pBR322/pUC origin of replication
   3099..3959    -  CDS            AmpR: β-lactamase; bla; confers resistance to ampicillin, carbenicillin, and related antibiotics
   3960..4064    -  promoter       AmpR promoter: bla
   4123..4175    -  misc_feature   bom (fragment): basis of mobility region from pBR322
   4330..4709    +  enhancer       CMV enhancer: human cytomegalovirus immediate early enhancer
   4710..4913    +  promoter       CMV promoter: human cytomegalovirus (CMV) immediate early promoter
   4915..4934    +  promoter       PLtetO-1 promoter (fragment): modified phage lambda PL promoter with tet operator sites (Lutz and Bujard, 1997)
   4936..4955    +  promoter       PLtetO-1 promoter (fragment): modified phage lambda PL promoter with tet operator sites (Lutz and Bujard, 1997)
   4963..4996    +  promoter       TRE3GV promoter (fragment): 3rd-generation Tet-responsive promoter that can be activated by binding of Tet-On® 3G, optimized for retroviral and lentiviral vectors
   5107..5239    +  intron         chimeric intron: chimera between introns from human β-globin and immunoglobulin heavy chain genes
   5284..5302    +  promoter       T7 promoter: promoter for bacteriophage T7 RNA polymerase
   5348..5410    +  sig_peptide    Igκ leader: leader sequence from mouse immunoglobulin κ light chain
   5588..6301    +  CDS            superfolder GFP: GFP variant that folds robustly even when fused to poorly folded proteins (Pédelacq et al., 2006)
   6313..6384    +  terminator     rrnB T1 terminator: transcription terminator T1 from the E. coli rrnB gene
   6400..6427    +  terminator     T7Te terminator: phage T7 early transcription terminator
   6446..6535    +  CDS            wac (fragment): WAC_BPT4 - Experimental evidence at protein level: Swiss-Prot protein existence level 1. Chaperone involved in tail fiber assembly and retraction. Acts as a chaperone helping to attach the long tail fibers to the virus during the assembly process. During phage assembly, twelve fibritin molecules attach to the phage neck via gp13: six molecules forming the collar and six molecules forming the whiskers. From Enterobacteria phage T4 (Bacteriophage T4).
   6545..6610    +  CDS            3xFLAG: three tandem FLAG® epitope tags, followed by an enterokinase cleavage site
   6713..6859    +  CDS            PDGFRβ TM domain: transmembrane domain from platelet derived growth factor receptor beta
>Addgene plasmid #172726 | Spike Display_Part 1-5 DO | addgene full sequence | sequence record 335212 | Full Sequence
TAACGGCCGCTCGAGTCTAGAGGGCCCGTTTAAACCCGCTGATCAGCCTCGACTGTGCCTTCTAGTTGCC
AGCCATCTGTTGTTTGCCCCTCCCCCGTGCCTTCCTTGACCCTGGAAGGTGCCACTCCCACTGTCCTTTC
CTAATAAAATGAGGAAATTGCATCGCATTGTCTGAGTAGGTGTCATTCTATTCTGGGGGGTGGGGTGGGG
CAGGACAGCAAGGGGGAGGATTGGGAAGACAATAGCAGGCATGCTGGGGATGCGGTGGGCTCTATGGCTT
CTGAGGCGGAAAGAACCAGCTGGGGCTCTAGGGGGTATCCCC
[124 nt withheld, positions 323-446]
C
[91 nt withheld, positions 448-538]
AGGGTGATGGTTCACGTACCTAGAAGTTCCTATTCCGAAGTTCCTATTCTCTAGAAAGTATAGGAACTTC
CTTGGCCAAAAAGCCTGAACTCACCGCGACGTCTGTCGAGAAGTTTCTGATCGAAAAGTTCGACAGCGTC
TCCGACCTGATGCAGCTCTCGGAGGGCGAAGAATCTCGTGCTTTCAGCTTCGATGTAGGAGGGCGTGGAT
ATGTCCTGCGGGTAAATAGCTGCGCCGATGGTTTCTACAAAGATCGTTATGTTTATCGGCACTTTGCATC
GGCCGCGCTCCCGATTCCGGAAGTGCTTGACATTGGGGAATTCAGCGAGAGCCTGACCTATTGCATCTCC
CGCCGTGCACAGGGTGTCACGTTGCAAGACCTGCCTGAAACCGAACTGCCCGCTGTTCTGCAGCCGGTCG
CGGAGGCCATGGATGCGATCGCTGCGGCCGATCTTAGCCAGACGAGCGGGTTCGGCCCATTCGGACCGCA
AGGAATCGGTCAATACACTACATGGCGTGATTTCATATGCGCGATTGCTGATCCCCATGTGTATCACTGG
CAAACTGTGATGGACGACACCGTCAGTGCGTCCGTCGCGCAGGCTCTCGATGAGCTGATGCTTTGGGCCG
AGGACTGCCCCGAAGTCCGGCACCTCGTGCACGCGGATTTCGGCTCCAACAATGTCCTGACGGACAATGG
CCGCATAACAGCGGTCATTGACTGGAGCGAGGCGATGTTCGGGGATTCCCAATACGAGGTCGCCAACATC
TTCTTCTGGAGGCCGTGGTTGGCTTGTATGGAGCAGCAGACGCGCTACTTCGAGCGGAGGCATCCGGAGC
TTGCAGGATCGCCGCGGCTCCGGGCGTATATGCTCCGCATTGGTCTTGACCAACTCTATCAGAGCTTGGT
TGACGGCAATTTCGATGATGCAGCTTGGGCGCAGGGTCGATGCGACGCAATCGTCCGATCCGGAGCCGGG
ACTGTCGGGCGTACACAAATCGCCCGCAGAAGCGCGGCCGTCTGGACCGATGGCTGTGTAGAAGTACTCG
CCGATAGTGGAAACCGACGCCCCAGCACTCGTCCGAGGGCAAAGGAATAGCACGTACTACGAGATTTCGA
TTCCACCGCCGCCTTCTATGAAAGGTTGGGCTTCGGAATCGTTTTCCGGGACGCCGGCTGGATGATCCTC
CAGCGCGGGGATCTCATGCTGGAGTTCTTCGCCCACCCCAACTTGTTTATTGCAGCTTATAATGGTTACA
AATAAAGCAATAGCATCACAAATTTCACAAATAAAGCATTTTTTTCACTGCATTCTAGTTGTGGTTTGTC
CAAACTCATCAATGTATCTTATCATGTCTGTATACCGTCGACCTCTAGCTAGAGCTTGGCGTAATCATGG
TCATAGCTGTTTCCTGTGTGAAATTGTTATCCGCTCACAATTCCACACAACATACGAGCCGGAAGCATAA
AGTGTAAAGCCTGGGGTGCCTAATGAGTGAGCTAACTCACATTAATTGCGTTGCGCTCACTGCCCGCTTT
CCAGTCGGGAAACCTGTCGTGCCAGCTGCATTAATGAATCGGCCAACGCGCGGGGAGAGGCGGTTTGCGT
ATTGGGCGCTCTTCCGCTTCCTCGCTCACTGACTCGCTGCGCTCGGTCGTTCGGCTGCGGCGAGCGGTAT
CAGCTCACTCAAAGGCGGTAATACGGTTATCCACAGAATCAGGGGATAACGCAGGAAAGAACATGTGAGC
AAAAGGCCAGCAAAAGGCCAGGAACCGTAAAAAGGCCGCGTTGCTGGCGTTTTTCCATAGGCTCCGCCCC
CCTGACGAGCATCACAAAAATCGACGCTCAAGTCAGAGGTGGCGAAACCCGACAGGACTATAAAGATACC
AGGCGTTTCCCCCTGGAAGCTCCCTCGTGCGCTCTCCTGTTCCGACCCTGCCGCTTACCGGATACCTGTC
CGCCTTTCTCCCTTCGGGAAGCGTGGCGCTTTCTCATAGCTCACGCTGTAGGTATCTCAGTTCGGTGTAG
GTCGTTCGCTCCAAGCTGGGCTGTGTGCACGAACCCCCCGTTCAGCCCGACCGCTGCGCCTTATCCGGTA
ACTATCGTCTTGAGTCCAACCCGGTAAGACACGACTTATCGCCACTGGCAGCAGCCACTGGTAACAGGAT
TAGCAGAGCGAGGTATGTAGGCGGTGCTACAGAGTTCTTGAAGTGGTGGCCTAACTACGGCTACACTAGA
AGAACAGTATTTGGTATCTGCGCTCTGCTGAAGCCAGTTACCTTCGGAAAAAGAGTTGGTAGCTCTTGAT
CCGGCAAACAAACCACCGCTGGTAGCGGTGGTTTTTTTGTTTGCAAGCAGCAGATTACGCGCAGAAAAAA
AGGATCTCAAGAAGATCCTTTGATCTTTTCTACGGGGTCTGACGCTCAGTGGAACGAAAACTCACGTTAA
GGGATTTTGGTCATGAGATTATCAAAAAGGATCTTCACCTAGATCCTTTTAAATTAAAAATGAAGTTTTA
AATCAATCTAAAGTATATATGAGTAAACTTGGTCTGACAGTTACCAATGCTTAATCAGTGAGGCACCTAT
CTCAGCGATCTGTCTATTTCGTTCATCCATAGTTGCCTGACTCCCCGTCGTGTAGATAACTACGATACGG
GAGGGCTTACCATCTGGCCCCAGTGCTGCAATGATACCGCGAGACCCACGCTCACCGGCTCCAGATTTAT
CAGCAATAAACCAGCCAGCCGGAAGGGCCGAGCGCAGAAGTGGTCCTGCAACTTTATCCGCCTCCATCCA
GTCTATTAATTGTTGCCGGGAAGCTAGAGTAAGTAGTTCGCCAGTTAATAGTTTGCGCAACGTTGTTGCC
ATTGCTACAGGCATCGTGGTGTCACGCTCGTCGTTTGGTATGGCTTCATTCAGCTCCGGTTCCCAACGAT
CAAGGCGAGTTACATGATCCCCCATGTTGTGCAAAAAAGCGGTTAGCTCCTTCGGTCCTCCGATCGTTGT
CAGAAGTAAGTTGGCCGCAGTGTTATCACTCATGGTTATGGCAGCACTGCATAATTCTCTTACTGTCATG
CCATCCGTAAGATGCTTTTCTGTGACTGGTGAGTACTCAACCAAGTCATTCTGAGAATAGTGTATGCGGC
GACCGAGTTGCTCTTGCCCGGCGTCAATACGGGATAATACCGCGCCACATAGCAGAACTTTAAAAGTGCT
CATCATTGGAAAACGTTCTTCGGGGCGAAAACTCTCAAGGATCTTACCGCTGTTGAGATCCAGTTCGATG
TAACCCACTCGTGCACCCAACTGATCTTCAGCATCTTTTACTTTCACCAGCGTTTCTGGGTGAGCAAAAA
CAGGAAGGCAAAATGCCGCAAAAAAGGGAATAAGGGCGACACGGAAATGTTGAATACTCATACTCTTCCT
TTTTCAATATTATTGAAGCATTTATCAGGGTTATTGTCTCATGAGCGGATACATATTTGAATGTATTTAG
AAAAATAAACAAATAGGGGTTCCGCGCACATTTCCCCGAAAAGTGCCACCTGACGTCGACGGATCGGGAG
ATCTCCCGATCCCCTATGGTGCACTCTCAGTACAATCTGCTCTGATGCCGCATAGTTAAGCCAGTATCTG
CTCCCTGCTTGTGTGTTGGAGGTCGCTGAGTAGTGCGCGAGCAAAATTTAAGCTACAACAAGGCAAGGCT
TGACCGACAATTGCATGAAGAATCTGCTTAGGGTTAGGCGTTTTGCGCTGCTTCGCGATGTACGGGCCAG
ATATACGCGTTGACATTGATTATTGACTAGTTATTAATAGTAATCAATTACGGGGTCATTAGTTCATAGC
CCATATATGGAGTTCCGCGTTACATAACTTACGGTAAATGGCCCGCCTGGCTGACCGCCCAACGACCCCC
GCCCATTGACGTCAATAATGACGTATGTTCCCATAGTAACGCCAATAGGGACTTTCCATTGACGTCAATG
GGTGGAGTATTTACGGTAAACTGCCCACTTGGCAGTACATCAAGTGTATCATATGCCAAGTACGCCCCCT
ATTGACGTCAATGACGGTAAATGGCCCGCCTGGCATTATGCCCAGTACATGACCTTATGGGACTTTCCTA
CTTGGCAGTACATCTACGTATTAGTCATCGCTATTACCATGGTGATGCGGTTTTGGCAGTACATCAATGG
GCGTGGATAGCGGTTTGACTCACGGGGATTTCCAAGTCTCCACCCCATTGACGTCAATGGGAGTTTGTTT
TGGCACCAAAATCAACGGGACTTTCCAAAATGTCGTAACAACTCCGCCCCATTGACGCAAATGGGCGGTA
GGCGTGTACGGTGGGAGGTCTATATAAGCAGAGCTCTCCCTATCAGTGATAGAGATCTCCCTATCAGTGA
TAGAGATCGTCGACGAGCTCGTTTAGTGAACCGTCAGATCGCCTGGAGACGCCATCCACGCTGTTTTGAC
CTCCATAGAAGACACCGGGACCGATCCAGCCTCCGGACTCTAGCGTTTAAACTTAAGCTGCAGAAGTTGG
TCGTGAGGCACTGGGCAGGTAAGTATCAAGGTTACAAGACAGGTTTAAGGAGACCAATAGAAACTGGGCT
TGTCGAGACAGAGAAGACTCTTGCGTTTCTGATAGGCACCTATTGGTCTTACTGACATCCACTTTGCCTT
TCTCTCCACAGGTGTCCACTCCCAGTTCAATTACAGCTCTTAAGGCTAGAGTACTTAATACGACTCACTA
TAGGCTAGCCTCGAGAATTCACGCGTGGTACCTCTAGAGTCGACCCGGGATGGAGACAGACACACTCCTG
CTATGGGTACTGCTGCTCTGGGTTCCAGGTTCCACTGGTGACGGTGGCAGGTGGAAAGTGAAACGTGATT
TCATGCGTCATTTTGAACATTTTGTAAATCTTATTTAATAATGTGTGCGGCAATTCACATTTAATTTATG
AATGTTTTCTTAACATCGCGGCAACTCAAGAAACGGCAGGTTCGGATCTTAGCTACTAGAGAAAGAGGAG
AAATACTAGATGCGTAAAGGCGAAGAGCTGTTCACTGGTGTCGTCCCTATTCTGGTGGAACTGGATGGTG
ATGTCAACGGTCATAAGTTTTCCGTGCGTGGCGAGGGTGAAGGTGACGCAACTAATGGTAAACTGACGCT
GAAGTTCATCTGTACTACTGGTAAACTGCCGGTTCCTTGGCCGACTCTGGTAACGACGCTGACTTATGGT
GTTCAGTGCTTTGCTCGTTATCCGGACCATATGAAGCAGCATGACTTCTTCAAGTCCGCCATGCCGGAAG
GCTATGTGCAGGAACGCACGATTTCCTTTAAGGATGACGGCACGTACAAAACGCGTGCGGAAGTGAAATT
TGAAGGCGATACCCTGGTAAACCGCATTGAGCTGAAAGGCATTGACTTTAAAGAGGACGGCAATATCCTG
GGCCATAAGCTGGAATACAATTTTAACAGCCACAATGTTTACATCACCGCCGATAAACAAAAAAATGGCA
TTAAAGCGAATTTTAAAATTCGCCACAACGTGGAGGATGGCAGCGTGCAGCTGGCTGATCACTACCAGCA
AAACACTCCAATCGGTGATGGTCCTGTTCTGCTGCCAGACAATCACTATCTGAGCACGCAAAGCGTTCTG
TCTAAAGATCCGAACGAGAAACGCGATCATATGGTTCTGCTGGAGTTCGTAACCGCAGCGGGCATCACGC
ATGGTATGGATGAACTGTACAAATGACCAGGCATCAAATAAAACGAAAGGCTCAGTCGAAAGACTGGGCC
TTTCGTTTTATCTGTTGTTTGTCGGTGAACGCTCTCTACTAGAGTCACACTGGCTCACCTTCGGGTGGGC
CTTTCTGCGTTTATACACCTGCCACCGCAGGGATCCGGATACATCCCCGAGGCCCCCAGAGATGGCCAGG
CCTACGTGCGGAAGGACGGCGAGTGGGTACTGCTGAGCACATTCCTGGGCAGATCCGACTACAAAGACCA
TGACGGTGATTATAAAGATCATGACATCGATTACAAGGATGACGATGACAAGAGCGCCTGGTCCCACCCC
CAGTTCGAGAAGGGATCCCTGGAGGTGCTGTTCCAGGGCCCAGGCGGCGGCGGTAGTGGAGGGGGCGGAT
CTGGCGGCTCAGCTGCTGTGGGCCAGGACACGCAGGAGGTCATCGTGGTGCCACACTCCTTGCCCTTTAA
GGTGGTGGTGATCTCAGCCATCCTGGCCCTGGTGGTGCTCACCATCATCTCCCTTATCATCCTCATCATG
CTTTGGCAGAAGAAGCCACGT
